>Addgene plasmid #112803 | p3 FLAG_CMV14/OCTN2 (delta554_557/PDZ) | addgene full sequence | sequence record 219937 | Addgene NGS Result
GACATTGATTATTGACTAGTTATTAATAGTAATCAATTACGGGGTCATTAGTTCATAGCCCATATATGGA
GTTCCGCGTTACATAACTTACGGTAAATGGCCCGCCTGGCTGACCGCCCAACGACCCCCGCCCATTGACG
TCAATAATGACGTATGTTCCCATAGTAACGCCAATAGGGACTTTCCATTGACGTCAATGGGTGGAGTATT
TACGGTAAACTGCCCACTTGGCAGTACATCAAGTGTATCATATGCCAAGTCCGCCCCCTATTGACGTCAA
TGACGGTAAATGGCCCGCCTGGCATTATGCCCAGTACATGACCTTACGGGACTTTCCTACTTGGCAGTAC
ATCTACGTATTAGTCATCGCTATTACCATGGTGATGCGGTTTTGGCAGTACACCAATGGGCGTGGATAGC
GGTTTGACTCACGGGGATTTCCAAGTCTCCACCCCATTGACGTCAATGGGAGTTTGTTTTGGCACCAAAA
TCAACGGGACTTTCCAAAATGTCGTAATAACCCCGCCCCGTTGACGCAAATGGGCGGTAGGCGTGTACGG
TGGGAGGTCTATATAAGCAGAGCTCGTTTAGTGAACCGTCAGAATTAAGCTTATGCGGGACTACGACGAG
GTGACCGCCTTCCTGGGCGAGTGGGGGCCCTTCCAGCGCCTCATTTTCTTCCTGCTCAGCGCCAGCATCA
TCCCCAATGGCTTCAATGGTATGTCTATCGTGTTCCTGGCGGGGACCCCGGAGCACCGTTGCCTTGTGCC
TCACACCGTGAACTTGAGCAGCGCGTGGCGCAACCACAGTATCCCGTTGGAGACGAAGGACGGACGACAG
GTGCCTCAGAGCTGCCGCCGCTACCGACTGGCCACCATCGCCAACTTCTCTGCGCTGGGGCTGGAGCCGG
GACGGGACGTGGACCTGGAGCAGCTGGAGCAAGAGAACTGCCTGGATGGCTGGGAGTACAACAAGGACGT
CTTCCTGTCCACCATCGTGACAGAGTGGGACCTGGTGTGTAAGGATGACTGGAAAGCCCCACTCACCACC
TCCTTGTTTTTCGTGGGTGTGCTGATGGGCTCCTTCATTTCGGGACAGCTCTCAGACAGGTTTGGTCGCA
AGAATGTGCTGTTTTTGACCATGGGCATGCAGACTGGCTTCAGCTTCCTGCAGCTCTTCTCTGTGAACTT
CGAGATGTTTACAGTGCTTTTTGTCCTTGTTGGCATGGGTCAGATCTCCAACTACGTGGCAGCATTTGTC
CTGGGAACAGAAATTCTTTCCAAGTCAATTCGAATTATATTCGCCACCTTAGGAGTTTGCATATTTTATG
CATTTGGCTTCATGGTGCTGCCTCTGTTTGCATACTTCATCAGAGACTGGAGGATGCTGCTGCTTGCGCT
CACTGTACCAGGGGTGCTGTGTGGGGCTCTCTGGTGGTTCATCCCTGAGTCCCCCCGATGGCTCATCTCT
CAAGGCCGAGTTAAAGAGGCAGAGGTGATCATCCGCAAAGCTGCCAAATTCAATGGGATAGTTGCGCCTT
CCACTATCTTCGATCCCAGTGAGTTACAAGACTTAAATTCCAAGAAGCCTCAGTCGCACCACATTTATGA
TCTGGTCCGAACACGAAATATCAGGATCATCACCATCATGTCCATAATCCTGTGGCTGACCATATCAGTG
GGCTACTTCGGACTTTCTCTTGACACTCCTAACTTGCATGGGGACATCTATGTGAACTGCTTCCTACTGG
CAGCTGTTGAAGTCCCCGCCTATGTGTTGGCCTGGCTGTTGCTACAGCACCTGCCCCGGCGGTATTCTAT
CTCTGCTGCCCTCTTCCTGGGTGGCAGTGTCCTTCTCTTCATACAGCTGGTGCCTTCAGAATTGTTTTAC
TTGTCCACTGCCCTGGTGATGGTGGGCAAGTTTGGAATCACCTCTGCCTATTCCATGGTCTATGTGTACA
CGGCCGAGCTGTACCCCACTGTGGTCAGAAACATGGGTGTGGGGGTCAGCTCCACAGCATCCCGCCTTGG
CAGCATCCTGTCTCCCTACTTTGTCTACCTCGGTGCCTATGATCGCTTCCTGCCTTATATCCTCATGGGA
AGTCTGACCATCCTGACAGCTATCCTCACCTTGTTCTTCCCAGAGAGCTTTGGTGCCCCTCTCCCCGACA
CCATTGACCAGATGCTCAGGGTCAAAGGAATAAAACAATGGCAAATCCAAAGCCAAACAAGGACGCAAAA
AGATGGTGGAGAAAGCCCAACGGTCCTAAAGGGATCCCGGGCTGACTACAAAGACCATGACGGTGATTAT
AAAGATCATGACATCGACTACAAGGATGACGATGACAAGTAGTGATCCCGGGTGGCATCCCTGTGACCCC
TCCCCAGTGCCTCTCCTGGCCCTGGAAGTTGCCACTCCAGTGCCCACCAGCCTTGTCCTAATAAAATTAA
GTTGCATCATTTTGTCTGACTAGGTGTCCTTCTATAATATTATGGGGTGGAGGGGGGTGGTATGGAGCAA
GGGGCAAGTTGGGAAGACAACCTGTAGGGCCTGCGGGGTCTATTGGGAACCAAGCTGGAGTGCAGTGGCA
CAATCTTGGCTCACTGCAATCTCCGCCTCCTGGGTTCAAGCGATTCTCCTGCCTCAGCCTCCCGAGTTGT
TGGGATTCCAGGCATGCATGACCAGGCTCAGCTAATTTTTGTTTTTTTGGTAGAGACGGGGTTTCACCAT
ATTGGCCAGGCTGGTCTCCAACTCCTAATCTCAGGTGATCTACCCACCTTGGCCTCCCAAATTGCTGGGA
TTACAGGCGTGAACCACTGCTCCCTTCCCTGTCCTTCTGATTTTAAAATAACTATACCAGCAGGAGGACG
TCCAGACACAGCATAGGCTACCTGGCCATGCCCAACCGGTGGGACATTTGAGTTGCTTGCTTGGCACTGT
CCTCTCATGCGTTGGGTCCACTCAGTAGATGCCTGTTGAATTGGGTACGCGGCCAGCTTGGCTGTGGAAT
GTGTGTCAGTTAGGGTGTGGAAAGTCCCCAGGCTCCCCAGCAGGCAGAAGTATGCAAAGCATGCATCTCA
ATTAGTCAGCAACCAGGTGTGGAAAGTCCCCAGGCTCCCCAGCAGGCAGAAGTATGCAAAGCATGCATCT
CAATTAGTCAGCAACCATAGTCCCGCCCCTAACTCCGCCCATCCCGCCCCTAACTCCGCCCAGTTCCGCC
CATTCTCCGCCCCATGGCTGACTAATTTTTTTTATTTATGCAGAGGCCGAGGCCGCCTCGGCCTCTGAGC
TATTCCAGAAGTAGTGAGGAGGCTTTTTTGGAGGAATTGATCAGCTTGGGATCTGATCAAGAGACAGGAT
GAGGATCGTTTCGCATGATTGAACAAGATGGATTGCACGCAGGTTCTCCGGCCGCTTGGGTGGAGAGGCT
ATTCGGCTATGACTGGGCACAACAGACAATCGGCTGCTCTGATGCCGCCGTGTTCCGGCTGTCAGCGCAG
GGGCGCCCGGTTCTTTTTGTCAAGACCGACCTGTCCGGTGCCCTGAATGAACTGCAGGACGAGGCAGCGC
GGCTATCGTGGCTGGCCACGACGGGCGTTCCTTGCGCAGCTGTGCTCGACGTTGTCACTGAAGCGGGAAG
GGACTGGCTGCTATTGGGCGAAGTGCCGGGGCAGGATCTCCTGTCATCTCACCTTGCTCCTGCCGAGAAA
GTATCCATCATGGCTGATGCAATGCGGCGGCTGCATACGCTTGATCCGGCTACCTGCCCATTCGACCACC
AAGCGAAACATCGCATCGAGCGAGCACGTACTCGGATGGAAGCCGGTCTTGTCGATCAGGATGATCTGGA
CGAAGAGCATCAGGGGCTCGCGCCAGCCGAACTGTTCGCCAGGCTCAAGGCGCGCATGCCCGACGGCGAG
GATCTCGTCGTGACCCATGGCGATGCCTGCTTGCCGAATATCATGGTGGAAAATGGCCGCTTTTCTGGAT
TCATCGACTGTGGCCGGCTGGGTGTGGCGGACCGCTATCAGGACATAGCGTTGGCTACCCGTGATATTGC
TGAAGAGCTTGGCGGCGAATGGGCTGACCGCTTCCTCGTGCTTTACGGTATCGCCGCTCCCGATTCGCAG
CGCATCGCCTTCTATCGCCTTCTTGACGAGTTCTTCTGAGCGGGACTCTGGGGTTCGAAATGACCGACCA
AGCGACGCCCAACCTGCCATCACGAGATTTCGATTCCACCGCCGCCTTCTATGAAAGGTTGGGCTTCGGA
ATCGTTTTCCGGGACGCCGGCTGGATGATCCTCCAGCGCGGGGATCTCATGCTGGAGTTCTTCGCCCACC
CCGGGCTCGATCCCCTCGCGAGTTGGTTCAGCTGCTGCCTGAGGCTGGACGACCTCGCGGAGTTCTACCG
GCAGTGCAAATCCGTCGGCATCCAGGAAACCAGCAGCGGCTATCCGCGCATCCATGCCCCCGAACTGCAG
GAGTGGGGAGGCACGATGGCCGCTTTGGTCGACCCGGACGGGACGCTCCTGCGCCTGATACAGAACGAAT
TGCTTGCAGGCATCTCATGAGTGTGTCTTCCCGTTTTCCGCCTGAGGTCACTGCGTGGATGGAGCGCTGG
CGCCTGCTGCGCGACGGCGAGCTGCTCACCACCCACTCGCCAAGCTGGAACCGTAAAAAGGCCGCGTTGC
TGGCGTTTTTCCATAGGCTCCGCCGATCATAATCAGCCATACCACATTTGTAGAGGTTTTACTTGCTTTA
AAAAACCTCCCACACCTCCCCCTGAACCTGAAACATAAAATGAATGCAATTGTTGTTGTTAACTTGTTTA
TTGCAGCTTATAATGGTTACAAATAAAGCAATAGCATCACAAATTTCACAAATAAAGCATTTTTTTCACT
GCATTCTAGTTGTGGTTTGTCCAAACTCATCAATGTATCTTATCATGTCTGGATCAATTCCCTATAGTGA
GTCGTATTAAATTCGTAATCATGTCATAGCTGTTTCCTGTGTGAAATTGTTATCCGCTCACAATTCCACA
CAACATACGAGCCGGAAGCATAAAGTGTAAAGCCTGGGGTGCCTAATGAGTGAGCTAACTCACATTAATT
GCGTTGCGCTCACTGCCCGCTTTCCAGTCGGGAAACCTGTCGTGCCAGCTGCATTAATGAATCGGCCAAC
GCGCGGGGAGAGGCGGTTTGCGTATTGGGCGCTCTTCCGCTTCCTCGCTCACTGACTCGCTGCGCTCGGT
CGTTCGGCTGCGGCGAGCGGTATCAGCTCACTCAAAGGCGGTAATACGGTTATCCACAGAATCAGGGGAT
AACGCAGGAAAGAACATGTGAGCAAAAGGCCAGCAAAAGGCCAGGAACCGTAAAAAGGCCGCGTTGCTGG
CGTTTTTCCATAGGCTCCGCCCCCCTGACGAGCATCACAAAAATCGACGCTCAAGTCAGAGGTGGCGAAA
CCCGACAGGACTATAAAGATACCAGGCGTTTCCCCCTGGAAGCTCCCTCGTGCGCTCTCCTGTTCCGACC
CTGCCGCTTACCGGATACCTGTCCGCCTTTCTCCCTTCGGGAAGCGTGGCGCTTTCTCATAGCTCACGCT
GTAGGTATCTCAGTTCGGTGTAGGTCGTTCGCTCCAAGCTGGGCTGTGTGCACGAACCCCCCGTTCAGCC
CGACCGCTGCGCCTTATCCGGTAACTATCGTCTTGAGTCCAACCCGGTAAGACACGACTTATCGCCACTG
GCAGCAGCCACTGGTAACAGGATTAGCAGAGCGAGGTATGTAGGCGGTGCTACAGAGTTCTTGAAGTGGT
GGCCTAACTACGGCTACACTAGAAGAACAGTATTTGGTATCTGCGCTCTGCTGAAGCCAGTTACCTTCGG
AAAAAGAGTTGGTAGCTCTTGATCCGGCAAACAAACCACCGCTGGTAGCGGTGGTTTTTTTGTTTGCAAG
CAGCAGATTACGCGCAGAAAAAAAGGATCTCAAGAAGATCCTTTGATCTTTTCTACGGGGTCTGACGCTC
AGTGGAACGAAAACTCACGTTAAGGGATTTTGGTCATGAGATTATCAAAAAGGATCTTCACCTAGATCCT
TTTAAATTAAAAATGAAGTTTTAAATCAATCTAAAGTATATATGAGTAAACTTGGTCTGACAGTTACCAA
TGCTTAATCAGTGAGGCACCTATCTCAGCGATCTGTCTATTTCGTTCATCCATAGTTGCCTGACTCCCCG
TCGTGTAGATAACTACGATACGGGAGGGCTTACCATCTGGCCCCAGTGCTGCAATGATACCGCGAGACCC
ACGCTCACCGGCTCCAGATTTATCAGCAATAAACCAGCCAGCCGGAAGGGCCGAGCGCAGAAGTGGTCCT
GCAACTTTATCCGCCTCCATCCAGTCTATTAATTGTTGCCGGGAAGCTAGAGTAAGTAGTTCGCCAGTTA
ATAGTTTGCGCAACGTTGTTGCCATTGCTACAGGCATCGTGGTGTCACGCTCGTCGTTTGGTATGGCTTC
ATTCAGCTCCGGTTCCCAACGATCAAGGCGAGTTACATGATCCCCCATGTTGTGCAAAAAAGCGGTTAGC
TCCTTCGGTCCTCCGATCGTTGTCAGAAGTAAGTTGGCCGCAGTGTTATCACTCATGGTTATGGCAGCAC
TGCATAATTCTCTTACTGTCATGCCATCCGTAAGATGCTTTTCTGTGACTGGTGAGTACTCAACCAAGTC
ATTCTGAGAATAGTGTATGCGGCGACCGAGTTGCTCTTGCCCGGCGTCAATACGGGATAATACCGCGCCA
CATAGCAGAACTTTAAAAGTGCTCATCATTGGAAAACGTTCTTCGGGGCGAAAACTCTCAAGGATCTTAC
CGCTGTTGAGATCCAGTTCGATGTAACCCACTCGTGCACCCAACTGATCTTCAGCATCTTTTACTTTCAC
CAGCGTTTCTGGGTGAGCAAAAACAGGAAGGCAAAATGCCGCAAAAAAGGGAATAAGGGCGACACGGAAA
TGTTGAATACTCATACTCTTCCTTTTTCAATATTATTGAAGCATTTATCAGGGTTATTGTCTCATGAGCG
GATACATATTTGAATGTATTTAGAAAAATAAACAAATAGGGGTTCCGCGCACATTTCCCCGAAAAGTGCC
ACCTG
[124 nt withheld, positions 7146-7269]
C
[91 nt withheld, positions 7271-7361]
A
[49 nt withheld, positions 7363-7411]
CCTTTGACGTTGGAGTCCACGTTCTTT
[37 nt withheld, positions 7439-7475]
ACCCTATCTCGGTCTATTCTTTTGATTTATAAGGGATTTTGCCGATTTCGGCCTATTGGTTAAAAAATGA
GCTGATTTAACAAAAATTTAACGCGAATTTTAACAAAATATTAACGCTTACAATTTCCATTCGCCATTCA
GGCTGCGCAACTGTTGGGAAGGGCGATCGGTGCGGGCCTCTTCGCTATTACGCCAGCTGGCGAAAGGGGG
ATGTGCTGCAAGGCGATTAAGTTGGGTAACGCCAGGGTTTTCCCAGTCACGACGTTGTAAAACGACGGCC
AGTGCCAAGCTGATCTATACATTGAATCAATATTGGCAATTAGCCATATTAGTCATTGGTTATATAGCAT
AAATCAATATTGGCTATTGGCCATTGCATACGTTGTATCTATATCATAATATGTACATTTATATTGGCTC
ATGTCCAATATGACCGCCATGTT
Features (pLannotate 1.2.2; 22 found; start..end, strand, type, name):
      1..380     +  enhancer       CMV enhancer: human cytomegalovirus immediate early enhancer
    382..581     +  promoter       CMV promoter: human cytomegalovirus (CMV) immediate early promoter
    613..2271    +  CDS            Slc22a5: S22A5_RAT - Also known as Octn2. Experimental evidence at protein level: Swiss-Prot protein existence level 1. Sodium-ion dependent, high affinity carnitine transporter. Involved in the active cellular uptake of carnitine. Transports one sodium ion with one molecule of carnitine. Also transports organic cations such as tetraethylammonium (TEA) without the involvement of sodium. Also relative uptake activity ratio of carnitine to TEA is 11.3. From Rattus norvegicus (Rat).
   2284..2349    +  CDS            3xFLAG: three tandem FLAG® epitope tags, followed by an enterokinase cleavage site
   2360..2982    +  polyA_signal   hGH poly(A) signal: human growth hormone polyadenylation signal
   3024..3321    +  promoter       SV40 promoter: SV40 enhancer and early promoter
   3375..4166    +  CDS            neo: KKA2_KLEPN - Also known as kan, nptII. Experimental evidence at protein level: Swiss-Prot protein existence level 1. Resistance to kanamycin, neomycin, paromomycin, ribostamycin, butirosin and gentamicin B. From Klebsiella pneumoniae.
   4190..4567    +  CDS            ble: BLE_KLEPN - Experimental evidence at protein level: Swiss-Prot protein existence level 1. Binding protein with a strong affinity to the bleomycin family of antibiotics. Binds to CL990; an antimitotic-antibiotic compound. From Klebsiella pneumoniae.
   4609..4668    +  CDS            str (fragment): STR_KLEPN - Protein inferred from homology: Swiss-Prot protein existence level 3. The aminoglycoside phosphotransferases achieve inactivation of their antibiotic substrates by phosphorylation. From Klebsiella pneumoniae.
   4691..4714    -  rep_origin     CloDF13 ori (fragment): Plasmids containing the CloDF13 (CDF) origin of replication can be propagated in E. coli cells that contain additional plasmids with compatible origins.
   4715..4798    +  CDS            large T antigen (fragment): large T antigen from SV40 (simian virus 40)
   4821..4955    +  polyA_signal   SV40 poly(A) signal: SV40 polyadenylation signal
   4961..4979    -  promoter       T7 promoter: promoter for bacteriophage T7 RNA polymerase
   5017..5033    -  protein_bind   lac operator: The lac repressor binds to the lac operator to inhibit transcription in E. coli. This inhibition can be relieved by adding lactose or isopropyl-β-D-thiogalactopyranoside (IPTG). lac repressor encoded by lacI
   5041..5071    -  promoter       lac promoter: promoter for the E. coli lac operon
   5086..5107    -  protein_bind   CAP binding site: CAP binding activates transcription in the presence of cAMP. E. coli catabolite activator protein
   5120..5212    -  CDS            lacI (fragment): lac repressor; lacI; The lac repressor binds to the lac operator to inhibit transcription in E. coli. This inhibition can be relieved by adding lactose or isopropyl-β-D-thiogalactopyranoside (IPTG).
   5395..5983    -  rep_origin     ori: high-copy-number ColE1/pMB1/pBR322/pUC origin of replication
   6154..7014    -  CDS            AmpR: β-lactamase; bla; confers resistance to ampicillin, carbenicillin, and related antibiotics
   7015..7119    -  promoter       AmpR promoter: bla
   7146..7574    +  rep_origin     f1 ori (sequence partly withheld): f1 bacteriophage origin of replication; arrow indicates direction of (+) strand synthesis
   7605..7759    -  CDS            lacZα (fragment): LacZα fragment of β-galactosidase; lacZ fragment
