[The description below was written by a language model from this plasmid's Addgene catalogue record and pLannotate feature annotations shown in this document.]
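Description:
p3 FLAG_CMV14/OCTN2 (delta554_557/PDZ) is a mammalian expression plasmid of about 7.9 kb built on the commercial p3xFLAG-CMV-14 backbone. It carries a mutant form of the rat organic cation/carnitine transporter OCTN2 (Slc22a5). The coding sequence was inserted between HindIII and BamHI sites downstream of the human cytomegalovirus immediate early enhancer and promoter. It reads into a C-terminal 3xFLAG epitope tag and is followed by the human growth hormone polyadenylation signal. According to the record, amino acids 554 to 557 are deleted, and the construct name links this deletion to a PDZ motif. The annotated Slc22a5 reading frame is consistent with a truncation at the extreme C-terminus of the transporter, directly ahead of the tag.

A second mammalian cassette uses the SV40 enhancer/early promoter to drive the neomycin phosphotransferase gene, with an SV40 polyadenylation signal downstream, so transfected cells can be selected with G418. The ble and partial str annotations after neo look like remnants of the Tn5 resistance region from which neo derives rather than intended markers. The short CloDF13, large T antigen, lacI and lacZα fragments likewise appear to be backbone residue. In E. coli the plasmid replicates from a high-copy ColE1/pUC-type origin and is selected with ampicillin through the β-lactamase gene. An f1 origin is also present for single-stranded DNA production.

The stated purpose is expression of the OCTN2 mutant. The associated work concerns control of OCTN2 by the tight junction protein ZO-1, so the construct is presumably used alongside wild-type transporter to test how loss of these C-terminal residues affects that interaction, with the FLAG tag available for detection or immunoprecipitation.
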