Addgene plasmid #112803: p3 FLAG_CMV14/OCTN2 (delta554_557/PDZ)
Purpose: Expression of OCTN2 mutant
Depositing lab: Katarzyna Nalęcz. Depositing organization: Nencki Institute. Publication: Tight junction protein ZO-1 controls organic cation/carnitine transporter OCTN2 (SLC22A5) in a protein kinase C-dependent way. Jurkiewicz D, Michalec K, Skowronek K, Nalecz KA. Biochim Biophys Acta. 2017 May;1864(5):797-805. doi: 10.1016/j.bbamcr.2017.02.014. Epub 2017 Feb 28. PubMed 28257821.
Backbone
  Vector backbone: p3 FLAG_CMV14
  Backbone manufacturer: Sigma
  Vector type: Mammalian Expression
  Selectable markers: Neomycin (select with G418)
Growth in bacteria
  Bacterial resistance: Ampicillin, 100 μg/mL
  Growth temperature: 37°C
  Growth strain: DH5alpha
  Copy number: Unknown
Gene/Insert
  Gene/Insert name: OCTN2/SLC22A5 (alt name: Organic cation/carnitine transporter)
  Species: R. norvegicus (rat)
  Mutation: amino acids 554_557 deleted/PDZ
  Entrez Gene: Slc22a5 (a.k.a. CT1, OCTN2, UST2r)
  Tag / fusion protein: 3 x Flag (C terminal on insert)
  Cloning method: Restriction Enzyme; 5′ cloning site HindIII (unknown if destroyed); 3′ cloning site BamHI (unknown if destroyed)
Terms and licenses: Academic/Nonprofit Terms; Industry Terms: Not Available to Industry
How to cite: p3 FLAG_CMV14/OCTN2 (delta554_557/PDZ) was a gift from Katarzyna Nalęcz (Addgene plasmid # 112803 ; http://n2t.net/addgene:112803 ; RRID:Addgene_112803)
